Addgene plasmid #45216: Histone H2B targeted Aurora B FRET sensor Kif2 substrate
Depositing lab: Michael Lampson. Depositing organization: University of Pennsylvania. Publication: Midzone activation of aurora B in anaphase produces an intracellular phosphorylation gradient. Fuller BG, Lampson MA, Foley EA, Rosasco-Nitcher S, Le KV, Tobelmann P, Brautigan DL, Stukenberg PT, Kapoor TM. Nature. 2008 Jun 19;453(7198):1132-6. doi: 10.1038/nature06923. Epub 2008 May 7. PubMed 18463638.
Backbone
  Vector backbone: pcDNA3.1
  Backbone manufacturer: Invitrogen
  Backbone size w/o insert (bp): 2398
  Total vector size (bp): 7753
  Vector type: Mammalian Expression
Growth in bacteria
  Bacterial resistance: Ampicillin, 100 μg/mL
  Growth temperature: 37°C
  Growth strain: DH5alpha
  Copy number: High Copy
Gene/Insert
  Gene/Insert name: Histone H2B-targeted Aurora B FRET sensor (alt name: pML049)
  Insert size (bp): 2398
  Promoter: T7
  Cloning method: Restriction Enzyme; 5′ cloning site AscI (not destroyed); 3′ cloning site XbaI (not destroyed)
  Sequencing primers: 5′ Not available; 3′ Not available
Terms and licenses: Academic/Nonprofit Terms; Industry Terms: Not Available to Industry
How to cite: Histone H2B targeted Aurora B FRET sensor Kif2 substrate was a gift from Michael Lampson (Addgene plasmid # 45216 ; http://n2t.net/addgene:45216 ; RRID:Addgene_45216)
