[The description below was written by a language model from this plasmid's Addgene catalogue record and pLannotate feature annotations shown in this document.]
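Description:
Histone H2B targeted Aurora B FRET sensor Kif2 substrate (also called pML049) is a 7,753 bp mammalian expression plasmid built on the pcDNA3.1 backbone. It is propagated in E. coli through a high-copy ColE1/pUC-type origin with ampicillin selection (AmpR under its own bla promoter), and it also carries an f1 origin. An SV40 promoter-driven neo cassette with an SV40 poly(A) signal allows G418 selection of transfected mammalian cells. The catalogue lists the same figure for backbone size and insert size, so the backbone value is probably an entry error.

The payload is a single fusion open reading frame cloned between AscI and XbaI sites. Human histone H2B (HIST1H2BJ) sits at the N-terminus and tethers the sensor to chromatin. It is followed by the cyan donor CyPet, a fragment of yeast RAD53, and the yellow acceptor YPet. The RAD53 fragment most plausibly supplies a phospho-binding FHA domain, although the annotation does not name the domain. The unannotated gap between this fragment and YPet presumably holds the Kif2-derived Aurora B substrate peptide named in the title. In sensors of this design, phosphorylation of the substrate promotes intramolecular binding to the phospho-recognition domain, which changes FRET between the two fluorescent proteins.

The catalogue gives T7 as the promoter, but the feature table shows the CMV enhancer and promoter upstream of the T7 site, with a bGH poly(A) signal downstream. CMV is therefore what drives expression in mammalian cells, while the T7 and flanking SP6 sites serve for in vitro transcription or sequencing. The associated publication used such reporters to image spatial gradients of Aurora B phosphorylation during anaphase, and this version reports kinase activity at chromatin in living cells.
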