Features (pLannotate 1.2.2; 24 found; start..end, strand, type, name):
     28..80      -  misc_feature   bom (fragment): basis of mobility region from pBR322
    235..614     +  enhancer       CMV enhancer: human cytomegalovirus immediate early enhancer
    615..818     +  promoter       CMV promoter: human cytomegalovirus (CMV) immediate early promoter
    814..847     +  LTR            5' LTR (truncated) (fragment): truncated 5' long terminal repeat (LTR) from HIV-1
    863..881     +  promoter       T7 promoter: promoter for bacteriophage T7 RNA polymerase
    906..1283    +  CDS            H2B: human histone H2B; HIST1H2BJ
   1302..2018    +  CDS            CyPet: CyPet is a basic (constitutively fluorescent) cyan fluorescent protein published in 2005, derived from Aequorea victoria. It has moderate acid sensitivity.
   2028..2504    +  CDS            RAD53 (fragment): RAD53_YEAST - Also known as MEC2, SAD1, SPK1. Experimental evidence at protein level: Swiss-Prot protein existence level 1. Controls S-phase checkpoint as well as G1 and G2 DNA damage checkpoints. Phosphorylates proteins on serine, threonine, and tyrosine. Prevents entry into anaphase and mitotic exit after DNA damage via regulation of the Polo kinase CDC5. Seems to be involved in the phosphorylation of RPH1. From Saccharomyces cerevisiae (strain ATCC 204508 / S288c) (Baker's yeast).
   2577..3290    +  CDS            YPet: YPet is a basic (constitutively fluorescent) yellow fluorescent protein published in 2005, derived from Aequorea victoria. It has moderate acid sensitivity.
   3309..3327    -  promoter       SP6 promoter: promoter for bacteriophage SP6 RNA polymerase
   3353..3577    +  polyA_signal   bGH poly(A) signal: bovine growth hormone polyadenylation signal
   3581..3602    +  promoter       SV40 promoter (fragment): SV40 enhancer and early promoter
   3623..4051    +  rep_origin     f1 ori (sequence partly withheld): f1 bacteriophage origin of replication; arrow indicates direction of (+) strand synthesis
   4065..4394    +  promoter       SV40 promoter: SV40 enhancer and early promoter
   4461..5252    +  CDS            neo: KKA2_KLEPN - Also known as kan, nptII. Experimental evidence at protein level: Swiss-Prot protein existence level 1. Resistance to kanamycin, neomycin, paromomycin, ribostamycin, butirosin and gentamicin B. From Klebsiella pneumoniae.
   5276..5434    +  CDS            ble (fragment): BLE_KLEPN - Experimental evidence at protein level: Swiss-Prot protein existence level 1. Binding protein with a strong affinity to the bleomycin family of antibiotics. Binds to CL990; an antimitotic-antibiotic compound. From Klebsiella pneumoniae.
   5429..5550    +  polyA_signal   SV40 poly(A) signal: SV40 polyadenylation signal
   5623..5639    -  protein_bind   lac operator: The lac repressor binds to the lac operator to inhibit transcription in E. coli. This inhibition can be relieved by adding lactose or isopropyl-β-D-thiogalactopyranoside (IPTG). lac repressor encoded by lacI
   5647..5677    -  promoter       lac promoter: promoter for the E. coli lac operon
   5692..5713    -  protein_bind   CAP binding site: CAP binding activates transcription in the presence of cAMP. E. coli catabolite activator protein
   5726..5818    -  CDS            lacI (fragment): lac repressor; lacI; The lac repressor binds to the lac operator to inhibit transcription in E. coli. This inhibition can be relieved by adding lactose or isopropyl-β-D-thiogalactopyranoside (IPTG).
   6001..6586    -  rep_origin     ori: high-copy-number ColE1/pMB1/pBR322/pUC origin of replication
   6757..7617    -  CDS            AmpR: β-lactamase; bla; confers resistance to ampicillin, carbenicillin, and related antibiotics
   7618..7722    -  promoter       AmpR promoter: bla
>Addgene plasmid #45216 | Histone H2B targeted Aurora B FRET sensor Kif2 substrate | depositor full sequence | sequence record 62967 | Histone H2B targeted Aurora B FRET sensor Kif2 substrate sequence 7753 bps
GACGGATCGGGAGATCTCCCGATCCCCTATGGTGCACTCTCAGTACAATCTGCTCTGATGCCGCATAGTT
AAGCCAGTATCTGCTCCCTGCTTGTGTGTTGGAGGTCGCTGAGTAGTGCGCGAGCAAAATTTAAGCTACA
ACAAGGCAAGGCTTGACCGACAATTGCATGAAGAATCTGCTTAGGGTTAGGCGTTTTGCGCTGCTTCGCG
ATGTACGGGCCAGATATACGCGTTGACATTGATTATTGACTAGTTATTAATAGTAATCAATTACGGGGTC
ATTAGTTCATAGCCCATATATGGAGTTCCGCGTTACATAACTTACGGTAAATGGCCCGCCTGGCTGACCG
CCCAACGACCCCCGCCCATTGACGTCAATAATGACGTATGTTCCCATAGTAACGCCAATAGGGACTTTCC
ATTGACGTCAATGGGTGGAGTATTTACGGTAAACTGCCCACTTGGCAGTACATCAAGTGTATCATATGCC
AAGTACGCCCCCTATTGACGTCAATGACGGTAAATGGCCCGCCTGGCATTATGCCCAGTACATGACCTTA
TGGGACTTTCCTACTTGGCAGTACATCTACGTATTAGTCATCGCTATTACCATGGTGATGCGGTTTTGGC
AGTACATCAATGGGCGTGGATAGCGGTTTGACTCACGGGGATTTCCAAGTCTCCACCCCATTGACGTCAA
TGGGAGTTTGTTTTGGCACCAAAATCAACGGGACTTTCCAAAATGTCGTAACAACTCCGCCCCATTGACG
CAAATGGGCGGTAGGCGTGTACGGTGGGAGGTCTATATAAGCAGAGCTCTCTGGCTAACTAGAGAACCCA
CTGCTTACTGGCTTATCGAAATTAATACGACTCACTATAGGGAGACCCAAGCTTGGCGCGCCACCATGCC
AGAGCCAGCGAAGTCTGCTCCCGCCCCGAAAAAGGGCTCCAAGAAGGCGGTGACTAAGGCGCAGAAGAAA
GGCGGCAAGAAGCGCAAGCGCAGCCGCAAGGAGAGCTATTCCATCTATGTGTACAAGGTTCTGAAGCAGG
TCCACCCTGACACCGGCATTTCGTCCAAGGCCATGGGCATCATGAATTCGTTTGTGAACGACATTTTCGA
GCGCATCGCAGGTGAGGCTTCCCGCCTGGCGCATTACAACAAGCGCTCGACCATCACCTCCAGGGAGATC
CAGACGGCCGTGCGCCTGCTGCTGCCTGGGGAGTTGGCCAAGCACGCCGTGTCCGAGGGTACTAAGGCCA
TCACCAAGTACACCAGCGCTAAGCTAGCAAGCTTCGCCACCATGGTGAGCAAGGGCGAGGAGCTGTTCGG
CGGGATCGTGCCCATCCTGGTCGAGCTGGAGGGCGACGTAAACGGCCACAGGTTCAGCGTGTCCGGCGAG
GGCGAGGGCGATGCCACCTACGGCAAGCTGACCCTGAAGTTCATCTGCACCACCGGCAAGCTGCCCGTGC
CCTGGCCCACCCTCGTGACCACCCTGACCTGGGGCGTGCAGTGCTTCAGCCGCTACCCCGACCACATGAA
GCAGCACGACTTCTTCAAGTCCGTCATGCCCGAAGGCTACGTCCAGGAGCGTACCATCTTCTTCAAGGAC
GACGGCAACTACAAGACCCGCGCCGAGGTGAAGTTCGAGGGCGACACCCTGGTGAACCGCATCGAGCTGA
AGGGCATCGACTTCAAGGAGGACGGCAACATCCTGGGGCACAAGCTGGAGTACAACTACATCAGCCACAA
CGTCTATATCACCGCCGACAAGCAGAAGAACGGCATCAAGGCCCACTTCAAGGCCCGCCACAACATCACG
GACGGCAGCGTGCAGCTCGCCGACCACTACCAGCAGAACACCCCCATCGGCGACGGCCCCGTGATCCTGC
CCGACAACCACTACCTGAGCACCCAGTCCAAGCTGAGCAAAGACCCCAACGAGAAGCGCGATCACATGGT
CCTGCTGGAGTTCGTGACCGCCGCCGGGATCACTCACGGCATGGACGAGCTGTACAAGGCTGGTACCAAG
GGTAATGGTAGGTTTTTAACTTTAAAACCATTGCCTGACAGCATTATTCAAGAAAGCCTGGAGATTCAGC
AAGGTGTGAATCCATTTTTCATTGGTAGATCCGAGGATTGCAATTGTAAAATTGAAGACAGTAGGTTGTC
TCGAGTTCATTGCTTCATTTTCAAAAAGAGGCATGCTGTAGGCAAAAGCATGTATGAATCTCCGGCACAA
GGTTTAGATGATATTTGGTATTGCCACACCGGAACTAACGTGAGCTATTTAAATAATAACCGCATGATAC
AGGGTACGAAATTCCTTTTACAAGACGGAGATGAAATCAAGATCATTTGGGATAAAAACAATAAATTTGT
CATTGGCTTTAAAGTGGAAATTAACGATACTACAGGTCTGTTTAACGAGGGATTAGGTATGTTACAAGAA
CAAAGAGTAGTACTTAAGCAAACAGCCGAAGAAAAAGATTTGGTGAAAAAGTTAGGAGGATCCGGCGGCA
AGGTGAACAAGATCGTGAAGAACCGCCGCACCGTGGCCATCGGTGGTTCCGGAGGAGTGAGCAAGGGCGA
GGAGCTGTTCACCGGGGTGGTGCCCATCCTGGTCGAGCTGGACGGCGACGTAAACGGCCACAAGTTCAGC
GTGTCCGGCGAGGGCGAGGGCGATGCCACCTACGGCAAGCTGACCCTGAAGCTGCTCTGCACCACCGGCA
AGCTGCCCGTGCCCTGGCCCACCCTCGTGACCACCCTGGGCTACGGCCTGCAGTGCTTCGCCCGCTACCC
CGACCACATGAAGCAGCACGACTTCTTCAAGTCCGCCATGCCCGAAGGCTACGTCCAGGAGCGCACCATC
TTCTTCAAGGACGACGGCAACTACAAGACCCGCGCCGAGGTGAAGTTCGAGGGCGACACCCTGGTGAACC
GCATCGAGCTGAAGGGCATCGACTTCAAGGAGGACGGCAACATCCTGGGGCACAAGCTGGAGTACAACTA
CAACAGCCACAACGTCTATATCACCGCCGACAAGCAGAAGAACGGCATCAAGGCCAACTTCAAGATCCGC
CACAACATCGAGGACGGCGGCGTGCAGCTCGCCGACCACTACCAGCAGAACACCCCCATCGGCGACGGCC
CCGTGCTGCTGCCCGACAACCACTACCTGAGCTACCAGTCCGCCCTGTTCAAAGACCCCAACGAGAAGCG
CGATCACATGGTCCTGCTGGAGTTCCTGACCGCCGCCGGGATCACTGAAGGCATGAACGAGCTGTACAAG
TAATCTAGAGGGCCCTATTCTATAGTGTCACCTAAATGCTAGAGCTCGCTGATCAGCCTCGACTGTGCCT
TCTAGTTGCCAGCCATCTGTTGTTTGCCCCTCCCCCGTGCCTTCCTTGACCCTGGAAGGTGCCACTCCCA
CTGTCCTTTCCTAATAAAATGAGGAAATTGCATCGCATTGTCTGAGTAGGTGTCATTCTATTCTGGGGGG
TGGGGTGGGGCAGGACAGCAAGGGGGAGGATTGGGAAGACAATAGCAGGCATGCTGGGGATGCGGTGGGC
TCTATGGCTTCTGAGGCGGAAAGAACCAGCTGGGGCTCTAGGGGGTATCCCC
[124 nt withheld, positions 3623-3746]
C
[91 nt withheld, positions 3748-3838]
A
[49 nt withheld, positions 3840-3888]
CCTTTGACGTTGGAGTCCACGTTCTTT
[37 nt withheld, positions 3916-3952]
ACCCTATCTCGGTCTATTCTTTTGATTTATAAGGGATTTTGCCGATTTCGGCCTATTGGTTAAAAAATGA
GCTGATTTAACAAAAATTTAACGCGAATTAATTCTGTGGAATGTGTGTCAGTTAGGGTGTGGAAAGTCCC
CAGGCTCCCCAGCAGGCAGAAGTATGCAAAGCATGCATCTCAATTAGTCAGCAACCAGGTGTGGAAAGTC
CCCAGGCTCCCCAGCAGGCAGAAGTATGCAAAGCATGCATCTCAATTAGTCAGCAACCATAGTCCCGCCC
CTAACTCCGCCCATCCCGCCCCTAACTCCGCCCAGTTCCGCCCATTCTCCGCCCCATGGCTGACTAATTT
TTTTTATTTATGCAGAGGCCGAGGCCGCCTCTGCCTCTGAGCTATTCCAGAAGTAGTGAGGAGGCTTTTT
TGGAGGCCTAGGCTTTTGCAAAAAGCTCCCGGGAGCTTGTATATCCATTTTCGGATCTGATCAAGAGACA
GGATGAGGATCGTTTCGCATGATTGAACAAGATGGATTGCACGCAGGTTCTCCGGCCGCTTGGGTGGAGA
GGCTATTCGGCTATGACTGGGCACAACAGACAATCGGCTGCTCTGATGCCGCCGTGTTCCGGCTGTCAGC
GCAGGGGCGCCCGGTTCTTTTTGTCAAGACCGACCTGTCCGGTGCCCTGAATGAACTGCAGGACGAGGCA
GCGCGGCTATCGTGGCTGGCCACGACGGGCGTTCCTTGCGCAGCTGTGCTCGACGTTGTCACTGAAGCGG
GAAGGGACTGGCTGCTATTGGGCGAAGTGCCGGGGCAGGATCTCCTGTCATCTCACCTTGCTCCTGCCGA
GAAAGTATCCATCATGGCTGATGCAATGCGGCGGCTGCATACGCTTGATCCGGCTACCTGCCCATTCGAC
CACCAAGCGAAACATCGCATCGAGCGAGCACGTACTCGGATGGAAGCCGGTCTTGTCGATCAGGATGATC
TGGACGAAGAGCATCAGGGGCTCGCGCCAGCCGAACTGTTCGCCAGGCTCAAGGCGCGCATGCCCGACGG
CGAGGATCTCGTCGTGACCCATGGCGATGCCTGCTTGCCGAATATCATGGTGGAAAATGGCCGCTTTTCT
GGATTCATCGACTGTGGCCGGCTGGGTGTGGCGGACCGCTATCAGGACATAGCGTTGGCTACCCGTGATA
TTGCTGAAGAGCTTGGCGGCGAATGGGCTGACCGCTTCCTCGTGCTTTACGGTATCGCCGCTCCCGATTC
GCAGCGCATCGCCTTCTATCGCCTTCTTGACGAGTTCTTCTGAGCGGGACTCTGGGGTTCGAAATGACCG
ACCAAGCGACGCCCAACCTGCCATCACGAGATTTCGATTCCACCGCCGCCTTCTATGAAAGGTTGGGCTT
CGGAATCGTTTTCCGGGACGCCGGCTGGATGATCCTCCAGCGCGGGGATCTCATGCTGGAGTTCTTCGCC
CACCCCAACTTGTTTATTGCAGCTTATAATGGTTACAAATAAAGCAATAGCATCACAAATTTCACAAATA
AAGCATTTTTTTCACTGCATTCTAGTTGTGGTTTGTCCAAACTCATCAATGTATCTTATCATGTCTGTAT
ACCGTCGACCTCTAGCTAGAGCTTGGCGTAATCATGGTCATAGCTGTTTCCTGTGTGAAATTGTTATCCG
CTCACAATTCCACACAACATACGAGCCGGAAGCATAAAGTGTAAAGCCTGGGGTGCCTAATGAGTGAGCT
AACTCACATTAATTGCGTTGCGCTCACTGCCCGCTTTCCAGTCGGGAAACCTGTCGTGCCAGCTGCATTA
ATGAATCGGCCAACGCGCGGGGAGAGGCGGTTTGCGTATTGGGCGCTCTTCCGCTTCCTCGCTCACTGAC
TCGCTGCGCTCGGTCGTTCGGCTGCGGCGAGCGGTATCAGCTCACTCAAAGGCGGTAATACGGTTATCCA
CAGAATCAGGGGATAACGCAGGAAAGAACATGTGAGCAAAAGGCCAGCAAAAGGCCAGGAACCGTAAAAA
GGCCGCGTTGCTGGCGTTTTTCCATAGGCTCCGCCCCCCTGACGAGCATCACAAAAATCGACGCTCAAGT
CAGAGGTGGCGAAACCCGACAGGACTATAAAGATACCAGGCGTTTCCCCCTGGAAGCTCCCTCGTGCGCT
CTCCTGTTCCGACCCTGCCGCTTACCGGATACCTGTCCGCCTTTCTCCCTTCGGGAAGCGTGGCGCTTTC
TCATAGCTCACGCTGTAGGTATCTCAGTTCGGTGTAGGTCGTTCGCTCCAAGCTGGGCTGTGTGCACGAA
CCCCCCGTTCAGCCCGACCGCTGCGCCTTATCCGGTAACTATCGTCTTGAGTCCAACCCGGTAAGACACG
ACTTATCGCCACTGGCAGCAGCCACTGGTAACAGGATTAGCAGAGCGAGGTATGTAGGCGGTGCTACAGA
GTTCTTGAAGTGGTGGCCTAACTACGGCTACACTAGAAGAACAGTATTTGGTATCTGCGCTCTGCTGAAG
CCAGTTACCTTCGGAAAAAGAGTTGGTAGCTCTTGATCCGGCAAACAAACCACCGCTGGTAGCGGTTTTT
TTGTTTGCAAGCAGCAGATTACGCGCAGAAAAAAAGGATCTCAAGAAGATCCTTTGATCTTTTCTACGGG
GTCTGACGCTCAGTGGAACGAAAACTCACGTTAAGGGATTTTGGTCATGAGATTATCAAAAAGGATCTTC
ACCTAGATCCTTTTAAATTAAAAATGAAGTTTTAAATCAATCTAAAGTATATATGAGTAAACTTGGTCTG
ACAGTTACCAATGCTTAATCAGTGAGGCACCTATCTCAGCGATCTGTCTATTTCGTTCATCCATAGTTGC
CTGACTCCCCGTCGTGTAGATAACTACGATACGGGAGGGCTTACCATCTGGCCCCAGTGCTGCAATGATA
CCGCGAGACCCACGCTCACCGGCTCCAGATTTATCAGCAATAAACCAGCCAGCCGGAAGGGCCGAGCGCA
GAAGTGGTCCTGCAACTTTATCCGCCTCCATCCAGTCTATTAATTGTTGCCGGGAAGCTAGAGTAAGTAG
TTCGCCAGTTAATAGTTTGCGCAACGTTGTTGCCATTGCTACAGGCATCGTGGTGTCACGCTCGTCGTTT
GGTATGGCTTCATTCAGCTCCGGTTCCCAACGATCAAGGCGAGTTACATGATCCCCCATGTTGTGCAAAA
AAGCGGTTAGCTCCTTCGGTCCTCCGATCGTTGTCAGAAGTAAGTTGGCCGCAGTGTTATCACTCATGGT
TATGGCAGCACTGCATAATTCTCTTACTGTCATGCCATCCGTAAGATGCTTTTCTGTGACTGGTGAGTAC
TCAACCAAGTCATTCTGAGAATAGTGTATGCGGCGACCGAGTTGCTCTTGCCCGGCGTCAATACGGGATA
ATACCGCGCCACATAGCAGAACTTTAAAAGTGCTCATCATTGGAAAACGTTCTTCGGGGCGAAAACTCTC
AAGGATCTTACCGCTGTTGAGATCCAGTTCGATGTAACCCACTCGTGCACCCAACTGATCTTCAGCATCT
TTTACTTTCACCAGCGTTTCTGGGTGAGCAAAAACAGGAAGGCAAAATGCCGCAAAAAAGGGAATAAGGG
CGACACGGAAATGTTGAATACTCATACTCTTCCTTTTTCAATATTATTGAAGCATTTATCAGGGTTATTG
TCTCATGAGCGGATACATATTTGAATGTATTTAGAAAAATAAACAAATAGGGGTTCCGCGCACATTTCCC
CGAAAAGTGCCACCTGACGTC
