>Addgene plasmid #45216 | Histone H2B targeted Aurora B FRET sensor Kif2 substrate | addgene partial sequence | sequence record 64520 | CMV-F 5'-CGCAAATGGGCGGTAGGCGTG-3'
AGCAGAGCTCTCTGGCTAACTAGAGAACCCACTGCTTACTGGCTTATCGAAATTAATACGACTCACTATA
GGGAGACCCAAGCTTGGCGCGCCACCATGCCAGAGCCAGCGAAGTCTGCTCCCGCCCCGAAAAAGGGCTC
CAAGAAGGCGGTGACTAAGGCGCAGAAGAAAGGCGGCAAGAAGCGCAAGCGCAGCCGCAAGGAGAGCTAT
TCCATCTATGTGTACAAGGTTCTGAAGCAGGTCCACCCTGACACCGGCATTTCGTCCAAGGCCATGGGCA
TCATGAATTCGTTTGTGAACGACATTTTCGAGCGCATCGCAGGTGAGGCTTCCCGCCTGGCGCATTACAA
CAAGCGCTCGACCATCACCTCCAGGGAGATCCAGACGGCCGTGCGCCTGCTGCTGCCTGGGGAGTTGGCC
AAGCACGCCGTGTCCGAGGGTACTAAGGCCATCACCAAGTACACCAGCGCTAAGCTAGCAAGCTTCGCCA
CCATGGTGAGCAAGGGCGAGGAGCTGTTCGGCGGGATCGTGCCCATCCTGGTCGAGCTGGAGGGCGACGT
AAACGGCCACAGGTTCAGCGTGTCCGGCGAGGGCGAGGGCGATGCCACCTACGGCAAGCTGACCCTGAAG
TTCATCTGCACCACCGGCAAGCTGCCCGTGCCCTGGCCCACCCTCGTGACCACCCTGACCTGGGGCGTGC
AGTGCTTCAGCCGCTACCCCGACCACATGAAGCAGCACGACTTCTTCAAGTCCGTCATGCCCGAAGGCTA
CGTCCAGGAGCGTACCATCTTCTTCAAGGACGACGGCAACTACAAGACCCGCGCCGAGGTGAAGTTCGAG
GGCGACACCCTGGTGAACCGCATCGAGCTGAAGGGCATCGACTTCAAGGAGGACGGCAACATCCTGGGGC
ACAAGCTGGAGTACAACTACATCAGCCACAACGTCTATATCACCGCCGACAAGCAGAAGAACGGCATCAA
GGCCCACTTCAAGGCCCGCCACAACATCACGGACGGCAGCGTGCAGCTCGCCGACCACTACCAGCA
