>Addgene plasmid #45216 | Histone H2B targeted Aurora B FRET sensor Kif2 substrate | addgene partial sequence | sequence record 64521 | AubBsubst-R 5'-GCCGGAGATTCATACATGCT-3'
CTCTTTTTGAAAATGAAGCAATGAACTCGAGACAACCTACTGTCTTCAATTTTACAATTGCAATCCTCGG
ATCTACCAATGAAAAATGGATTCACACCTTGCTGAATCTCCAGGCTTTCTTGAATAATGCTGTCAGGCAA
TGGTTTTAAAGTTAAAAACCTACCATTACCCTTGGTACCAGCCTTGTACAGCTCGTCCATGCCGTGAGTG
ATCCCGGCGGCGGTCACGAACTCCAGCAGGACCATGTGATCGCGCTTCTCGTTGGGGTCTTTGCTCAGCT
TGGACTGGGTGCTCAGGTAGTGGTTGTCGGGCAGGATCACGGGGCCGTCGCCGATGGGGGTGTTCTGCTG
GTAGTGGTCGGCGAGCTGCACGCTGCCGTCCGTGATGTTGTGGCGGGCCTTGAAGTGGGCCTTGATGCCG
TTCTTCTGCTTGTCGGCGGTGATATAGACGTTGTGGCTGATGTAGTTGTACTCCAGCTTGTGCCCCAGGA
TGTTGCCGTCCTCCTTGAAGTCGATGCCCTTCAGCTCGATGCGGTTCACCAGGGTGTCGCCCTCGAACTT
CACCTCGGCGCGGGTCTTGTAGTTGCCGTCGTCCTTGAAGAAGATGGTACGCTCCTGGACGTAGCCTTCG
GGCATGACGGACTTGAAGAAGTCGTGCTGCTTCATGTGGTCGGGGTAGCGGCTGAAGCACTGCACGCCCC
AGGTCAGGGTGGTCACGAGGGTGGGCCAGGGCACGGGCAGCTTGCCGGTGGTGCAGATGAACTTCAGGGT
CAGCTTGCCGTAGGTGGCATCGCCCTCGCCCTCGCCGGACACGCTGAACCTGTGGCCGTTTACGTCGCCC
TCCAGCTCGACCAGGATGGGCACGATCCCGCCGAACAGCTCCTCGCCCTTGCTCACCATGGTGGCGAA
