>Addgene plasmid #45216 | Histone H2B targeted Aurora B FRET sensor Kif2 substrate | addgene partial sequence | sequence record 64522 | AubBsubst-F 5'-ATTGCCACACCGGAACTAAC-3'
ACCGCATGATACAGGGTACGAAATTCCTTTTACAAGACGGAGATGAAATCAAGATCATTTGGGATAAAAA
CAATAAATTTGTCATTGGCTTTAAAGTGGAAATTAACGATACTACAGGTCTGTTTAACGAGGGATTAGGT
ATGTTACAAGAACAAAGAGTAGTACTTAAGCAAACAGCCGAAGAAAAAGATTTGGTGAAAAAGTTAGGAG
GATCCGGCGGCAAGGTGAACAAGATCGTGAAGAACCGCCGCACCGTGGCCATCGGTGGTTCCGGAGGAGT
GAGCAAGGGCGAGGAGCTGTTCACCGGGGTGGTGCCCATCCTGGTCGAGCTGGACGGCGACGTAAACGGC
CACAAGTTCAGCGTGTCCGGCGAGGGCGAGGGCGATGCCACCTACGGCAAGCTGACCCTGAAGCTGCTCT
GCACCACCGGCAAGCTGCCCGTGCCCTGGCCCACCCTCGTGACCACCCTGGGCTACGGCCTGCAGTGCTT
CGCCCGCTACCCCGACCACATGAAGCAGCACGACTTCTTCAAGTCCGCCATGCCCGAAGGCTACGTCCAG
GAGCGCACCATCTTCTTCAAGGACGACGGCAACTACAAGACCCGCGCCGAGGTGAAGTTCGAGGGCGACA
CCCTGGTGAACCGCATCGAGCTGAAGGGCATCGACTTCAAGGAGGACGGCAACATCCTGGGGCACAAGCT
GGAGTACAACTACAACAGCCACAACGTCTATATCACCGCCGACAAGCAGAAGAACGGCATCAAGGCCAAC
TTCAAGATCCGCCACAACATCGAGGACGGCGGCGTGCAGCTCGCCGACCACTACCAGCAGAACACCCCCA
TCGGCGACGGCCCCGTGCTGCTGCCCGACAACCACTACCTGAGCTACCAGTCCGCCCTGTTCAAAGACCC
C
